>Addgene plasmid #67373 | pDEST14-ARF6 | addgene partial sequence | sequence record 118953 | T7 5'-TAATACGACTCACTATAGGG-3'
AAAAAGCAGGCTTAGAAGGAGATAGAACCATGGGGAAGGTGCTATCCAAAATCTTCGGGAACAAGGAAAT
GCGGATCCTCATGTTGGGCCTGGACGCGGCCGGCAAGACAACAATCCTGTACAAGTTGAAGCTGGGCCAG
TCGGTGACCACCATTCCCACTGTGGGTTTCAACGTGGAGACGGTGACTTACAAAAATGTCAAGTTCAACG
TATGGGATGTGGGCGGCCAGGACAAGATCCGGCCGCTCTGGCGGCATTACTACACTGGGACCCAAGGTCT
CATCTTCGTAGTGGACTGCGCCGACCGCGACCGCATCGATGAGGCTCGCCAGGAGCTGCACCGCATTATC
AATGACCGGGAGATGAGGGACGCCATAATCCTCATCTTCGCCAACAAGCAGGACCTGCCCGATGCCATGA
AACCCCACGAGATCCAGGAGAAACTGGGCCTGACCCGGATTCGGGACAGGAACTGGTATGTGCAGCCCTC
CTGTGCCACCTCAGGGGACGGACTCTATGAGGGGCTCACATGGTTAACCTCTAACTACAAATCTTAATAG
GACCCAGCTTTCTTGTACAAAGTGGTGATGATCCGGCTGCTAACAAAGCCCGAAAGGAAGCTGAGTTGGC
TGCTGCCACCGCTGAGCAATAACTAGCATAACCCCTTGGGGCCTCTAAACGGGTCTTGAGGGGTTTTTTG
CTGAAAGGAGGAACTATATCCGGATATCCACAGGACGGGTGTGGTCGCCATGATCGCGTAGTCGATAGTG
GCTCCAAGTAGCGAAGCGAGCAGGACTGGGCGGCGGCCAAAGCGGTCGGACAGTGCTCCGAGAACGGGGT
GCGCATAGAAATTGCATCAAACGCATATAGCGCTAGCAGCACGCCATAGTGACTGGCGAATGCTGTCGGA
ATGGACAATATCCC
