[The description below was written by a language model from this plasmid's Addgene catalogue record.]
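Description:
pDEST14-ARF6 is a bacterial expression plasmid built on the commercial Gateway destination vector pDEST14, carrying the human ARF6 open reading frame for production of the protein in E. coli. It is maintained as a high-copy plasmid under ampicillin selection. The record lists a standard cloning strain for propagation. The specific origin of replication is not stated, and no feature table is provided, so the element-by-element layout cannot be confirmed from the record.

The ARF6 insert was introduced by Gateway recombination, which places the coding sequence downstream of a T7 promoter. The use of a T7 terminator sequencing primer implies a T7 terminator flanks the insert on the 3′ side. Transcription from a T7 promoter depends on T7 RNA polymerase, so protein production generally requires an expression host that supplies this polymerase rather than the cloning strain used for plasmid maintenance. The stated purpose is expression of "native" human Arf6, and the record lists no epitope or affinity tag, which is consistent with the protein being made without fusion partners.

ARF6 is a member of the ARF family of small regulatory GTPases. This construct belongs to a deposited toolbox of plasmids for expressing or knocking down human ARF, ARL and SAR family members, which also covers their co-expression in bacteria with N-myristoyltransferases so that N-terminally myristoylated proteins can be obtained. An untagged bacterial expression construct of this kind is typically used to prepare recombinant GTPase for biochemical work, although the record does not specify particular downstream applications.
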