Addgene plasmid #67373: pDEST14-ARF6
Purpose: Expression of native hArf6 in E. coli
Depositing lab: Richard Kahn. Depositing organization: Emory University. Publication: Tool box: Plasmids for the expression or knockdown of human ARF Family GTPases (ARF/ARL/SAR) and their co-expression in bacteria with N-myristoyltransferases. Kerr SC, Kahn RA. Cell Logist. 2015 Sep 21;5(3):e1090523. doi: 10.1080/21592799.2015.1090523. eCollection 2015 Jul-Sep. PubMed 27057421.
Backbone
  Vector backbone: pDEST14
  Backbone manufacturer: Life Technologies
  Vector type: Bacterial Expression
Growth in bacteria
  Bacterial resistance: Ampicillin, 100 μg/mL
  Growth temperature: 37°C
  Growth strain: DH5alpha
  Copy number: High Copy
Gene/Insert
  Gene/Insert name: ARF6 (alt name: pRK5s-D14)
  Species: H. sapiens (human)
  Entrez Gene: ARF6
  Promoter: T7
  Cloning method: Gateway Cloning
  Sequencing primers: 5′ T7; 3′ T7-term
Terms and licenses: Academic/Nonprofit Terms; Industry Terms: Not Available to Industry
How to cite: pDEST14-ARF6 was a gift from Richard Kahn (Addgene plasmid # 67373 ; http://n2t.net/addgene:67373 ; RRID:Addgene_67373)
